>Addgene plasmid #99811 | Smp_187030 | addgene full sequence | sequence record 194856 | Addgene NGS Result
CAAAAAACCCCTCAAGACCCGTTTAGAGGCCCCAAGGGGTTATGCTAGGCGCGCCGGATCCTAATACGAC
TCACTATAGGGAGATTTAGGTGACACTATAGAAGTGACCTTATGGCTCAAAAATCGCAAAAAAATGGATG
GAAATCTGCACTGTATGAGCCTGATAATAAACCACTTTGTATAACTCATAGTTTTTCTCTACTTGTCTCT
GAGTTAGTTGTCCCAGTATCGGAGTTACCTCCAGATCTTTGGATTATGCGCATAGATGCCAAAAATCCCG
TGCCAACATCAAGGTCTCCCTTTAGTGAGGGTTAATTCTCCCTATAGTGAGTCGTATTAGGATCCGGCGC
GCCTAGCATAACCCCTTGGGGCCTCTAAACGGGTCTTGAGGGGTTTTTTGACGCGTCGATTTCGGCCTAT
TGGTTAAAAAATGAGCTGATTTAACAAAAATTTAACGCGAATTTTAACAAAATTCAGGGCGCAAGGGCTG
CTAAAGGAAGCGGAACACGTAGAAAGCCAGTCCGCAGAAACGGTGCTGACCCCGGATGAATGTCAGCTAC
TGGGCTATCTGGACAAGGGAAAACGCAAGCGCAAAGAGAAAGCAGGTAGCTTGCAGTGGGCTTACATGGC
GATAGCTAGACTGGGCGGTTTTATGGACAGCAAGCGAACCGGAATTGCCAGCTGGGGCGCCCTCTGGTAA
GGTTGGGAAGCCCTGCAAAGTAAACTGGATGGCTTTCTTGCCGCCAATGATCTGATGGCGCAGGGGATCA
AGATCTGATCAAGAGACAGGATGAGGATCGTTTCGCATGATTGAACAAGATGGATTGCACGCAGGTTCTC
CGGCCGCTTGGGTGGAGAGGCTATTCGGCTATGACTGGGCACAACAGACAATCGGCTGCTCTGATGCCGC
CGTGTTCCGGCTGTCAGCGCAGGGGCGCCCGGTTCTTTTTGTCAAGACCGACCTGTCCGGTGCCCTGAAT
GAACTGCAGGACGAGGCAGCGCGGCTATCGTGGCTGGCCACGACGGGCGTTCCTTGCGCAGCTGTGCTCG
ACGTTGTCACTGAAGCGGGAAGGGACTGGCTGCTATTGGGCGAAGTGCCGGGGCAGGATCTCCTGTCATC
CCACCTTGCTCCTGCCGAGAAAGTATCCATCATGGCTGATGCAATGCGGCGGCTGCATACGCTTGATCCG
GCTACCTGCCCATTCGACCACCAAGCGAAACATCGCATCGAGCGAGCACGTACTCGGATGGAAGCCGGTC
TTGTCGATCAGGATGATCTGGACGAAGAGCATCAGGGGCTCGCGCCAGCCGAACTGTTCGCCAGGCTCAA
GGCGCGCATGCCCGACGGCGAGGATCTCGTCGTGACCCATGGCGATGCCTGCTTGCCGAATATCATGGTG
GAAAATGGCCGCTTTTCTGGATTCATCGACTGTGGCCGGCTGGGTGTGGCGGACCGCTATCAGGACATAG
CGTTGGCTACCCGTGATATTGCTGAAGAGCTTGGCGGCGAATGGGCTGACCGCTTCCTCGTGCTTTACGG
TATCGCCGCTCCCGATTCGCAGCGCATCGCCTTCTATCGCCTTCTTGACGAGTTCTTCTGAATTGAAAAA
GGAAGAGTATGAGTATTCAACATTTCCGTGTCGCCCTTATTCCCTTTTTTGCGGCATTTTGCCTTCCTGT
TTTTGCTCACCCAGAAACGCTGGTGAAAGTAAAAGATGCTGAAGATCAGTTGGGTGCACGAGTGGGTTAC
ATCGAACTGGATCTCAACAGCGGTAAGATCCTTGAGAGTTTTCGCCCCGAAGAACGTTTTCCAATGATGA
GCACTTTTAAAGTTCTGCTATGTGGCGCGGTATTATCCCGTATTGACGCCGGGCAAGAGCAACTCGGTCG
CCGCATACACTATTCTCAGAATGACTTGGTTGAGTACTCACCAGTCACAGAAAAGCATCTTACGGATGGC
ATGACAGTAAGAGAATTATGCAGTGCTGCCATAACCATGAGTGATAACACTGCGGCCAACTTACTTCTGA
CAACGATCGGAGGACCGAAGGAGCTAACCGCTTTTTTGCACAACATGGGGGATCATGTAACTCGCCTTGA
TCGTTGGGAACCGGAGCTGAATGAAGCCATACCAAACGACGAGCGTGACACCACGATGCCTGTAGCAATG
GCAACAACGTTGCGCAAACTATTAACTGGCGAACTACTTACTCTAGCTTCCCGGCAACAATTAATAGACT
GGATGGAGGCGGATAAAGTTGCAGGACCACTTCTGCGCTCGGCCCTTCCGGCTGGCTGGTTTATTGCTGA
TAAATCTGGAGCCGGTGAGCGTGGGTCTCGCGGTATCATTGCAGCACTGGGGCCAGATGGTAAGCCCTCC
CGTATCGTAGTTATCTACACGACGGGGAGCCAGGCAACTATGGATGAACGAAATAGACAGATCGCTGAGA
TAGGTGCCTCACTGATTAAGCATTGGTAACTGTCAGACCAAGTTTACTCATATATACTTTAGATTGATTT
AAAACTTCATTTTTAATTTAAAAGGATCTAGGTGAAGATCCTTTTTGATAATCTCATGACCAAAATCCCT
TAACGTGAGTTTTCGTTCCACTGAGCGTCAGACCCCGTAGAAAAGATCAAAGGATCTTCTTGAGATCCTT
TTTTTCTGCGCGTAATCTGCTGCTTGCAAACAAAAAAACCACCGCTACCAGCGGTGGTTTGTTTGCCGGA
TCAAGAGCTACCAACTCTTTTTCCGAAGGTAACTGGCTTCAGCAGAGCGCAGATACCAAATACTGTTCTT
CTAGTGTAGCCGTAGTTAGGCCACCACTTCAAGAACTCTGTAGCACCGCCTACATACCTCGCTCTGCTAA
TCCTGTTACCAGTGGCTGCTGCCAGTGGCGATAAGTCGTGTCTTACCGGGTTGGACTCAAGACGATAGTT
ACCGGATAAGGCGCAGCGGTCGGGCTGAACGGGGGGTTCGTGCACACAGCCCAGCTTGGAGCGAACGACC
TACACCGAACTGAGATACCTACAGCGTGAGCTATGAGAAAGCGCCACGCTTCCCGAAGGGAGAAAGGCGG
ACAGGTATCCGGTAAGCGGCAGGGTCGGAACAGGAGAGCGCACGAGGGAGCTTCCAGGGGGAAACGCCTG
GTATCTTTATAGTCCTGTCGGGTTTCGCCACCTCTGACTTGAGCGTCGATTTTTGTGATGCTCGTCAGGG
GGGCGGAGCCTATGGAAAAACGCCAGCAACGCGGCCTTTTTACGGTTCCTGGCCTTTTGCTGGCCTTTTG
CTCACATGTTCTTTCCTGCGTTATCCCCTGATTCTGTGGATAACCGTATTACCGCCTTTGAGTGAGCTGA
TACCGCTCGCCGCAGCCGAACGACCGAGCGCAGCGAGTCAGTGAGCGAGGAAGCACGCGT
Features (pLannotate 1.2.2; 12 found; start..end, strand, type, name):
      1..48      -  terminator     T7 terminator: transcription terminator for bacteriophage T7 RNA polymerase
     62..80      +  promoter       T7 promoter: promoter for bacteriophage T7 RNA polymerase
     84..102     +  promoter       SP6 promoter: promoter for bacteriophage SP6 RNA polymerase
    299..317     -  promoter       T3 promoter: promoter for bacteriophage T3 RNA polymerase
    321..339     -  promoter       T7 promoter: promoter for bacteriophage T7 RNA polymerase
    353..400     +  terminator     T7 terminator: transcription terminator for bacteriophage T7 RNA polymerase
    407..473     +  rep_origin     M13 ori (fragment): M13 bacteriophage origin of replication; arrow indicates direction of (+) strand synthesis
    476..775     +  CDS            tnpA (fragment): TN5P_ECOLX - Also known as tnp. Experimental evidence at protein level: Swiss-Prot protein existence level 1. Mediates transposition of transposon Tn5 by a 'cut and paste' mechanism. First, the monomeric transposase binds the 19 bp inverted DNA repeats flanking the transposon. Then, dimerization of the DNA- bound transposase creates a synaptic DNA complex. After nicking of the first DNA strand, excision of the transposon proceeds through a series of intermediates. The transposase then mediates the insertion of the transposon at a new site by strand transfer. The activity of the wild- type tran
    807..1598    +  CDS            neo: KKA2_KLEPN - Also known as kan, nptII. Experimental evidence at protein level: Swiss-Prot protein existence level 1. Resistance to kanamycin, neomycin, paromomycin, ribostamycin, butirosin and gentamicin B. From Klebsiella pneumoniae.
   1602..1618    +  promoter       AmpR promoter (fragment): bla
   1619..2479    +  CDS            AmpR: β-lactamase; bla; confers resistance to ampicillin, carbenicillin, and related antibiotics
   2650..3238    +  rep_origin     ori: high-copy-number ColE1/pMB1/pBR322/pUC origin of replication
