[The description below was written by a language model from this plasmid's Addgene catalogue record and pLannotate feature annotations shown in this document.]
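Description:
Smp_187030 is a small (about 3.4 kb) bacterial plasmid built on the pJC53.2 backbone, carrying a cDNA-derived fragment of the Schistosoma mansoni gene Smp_187030, which is annotated only as a hypothetical protein. It replicates in E. coli from a high-copy ColE1/pUC-type origin and is selected with kanamycin through the neo (nptII) aminoglycoside phosphotransferase gene. The sequence annotation also detects a β-lactamase (AmpR) coding sequence with only a fragment of its promoter, although ampicillin is not listed as a selection. Remnants of an M13 origin and of the Tn5 transposase gene are present as backbone fragments with no evident functional role.

The cloning region is organised for in vitro transcription rather than protein production. The insert sits in a roughly 200 bp unannotated interval flanked on one side by forward-facing T7 and SP6 promoters and on the other by inward-facing T3 and T7 promoters, with the whole unit bracketed by T7 terminators at the outer edges. This convergent layout lets either strand be transcribed separately with SP6 or T3 polymerase, as needed for sense or antisense riboprobes. T7 polymerase can transcribe both strands at once to produce double-stranded RNA.

Although the catalogue lists the plasmid as a bacterial expression vector, the repository note states that this series was made for in vitro transcription and may not suit overexpression. No ribosome binding site, tag or translation signals are annotated. The insert was amplified from cDNA and may differ from the reference sequence, and the restriction sites used for cloning are not recorded.
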