Addgene plasmid #99811: Smp_187030
Purpose: Expresses S. mansoni hypothetical protein Smp_187030
Depositing lab: Phillip Newmark.
Backbone
  Vector backbone: pJC53.2
  Vector type: Bacterial Expression
Growth in bacteria
  Bacterial resistance: Kanamycin, 50 μg/mL
  Growth temperature: 37°C
  Growth strain: DH5alpha
  Copy number: Unknown
Gene/Insert
  Gene/Insert name: hypothetical protein
  Cloning method: Restriction Enzyme; 5′ cloning site unknown (unknown if destroyed); 3′ cloning site unknown (unknown if destroyed)
Terms and licenses: Academic/Nonprofit Terms; Industry Terms: Not Available to Industry
Depositor comments: Addgene Note: These plasmids were generated for in vitro transcription and may not be suitable for overexpression studies. The inserts were amplified from cDNA and may differ from NCBI reference sequences.
How to cite: Smp_187030 was a gift from Phillip Newmark (Addgene plasmid # 99811)
